Addgene plasmid #112953: pTfR-mTurquoise2
Purpose: In vivo visualization of Transferrin receptors (can be used for colocalization studies)
Depositing lab: Dorus Gadella.
Backbone
  Vector backbone: pEGFP-N1
  Backbone manufacturer: Clontech
  Vector type: Mammalian Expression
Growth in bacteria
  Bacterial resistance: Kanamycin, 50 μg/mL
  Growth temperature: 37°C
  Growth strain: DH5alpha
  Copy number: High Copy
Gene/Insert
  Gene/Insert name: pTfR
  Species: Synthetic
  Promoter: CMV
  Tag / fusion protein: mTurquoise2 (C terminal on insert)
  Cloning method: Restriction Enzyme; 5′ cloning site unknown (unknown if destroyed)
Terms and licenses: Academic/Nonprofit Terms; Industry Terms: Not Available to Industry
How to cite: pTfR-mTurquoise2 was a gift from Dorus Gadella (Addgene plasmid # 112953 ; http://n2t.net/addgene:112953 ; RRID:Addgene_112953)
