[The description below was written by a language model from this plasmid's Addgene catalogue record and pLannotate feature annotations shown in this document.]
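Description:
pTfR-mTurquoise2 is a 7,020 nt mammalian expression plasmid built on the Clontech pEGFP-N1 backbone, in which the original fluorescent protein has been replaced by mTurquoise2, a bright monomeric cyan fluorescent protein. It is propagated in E. coli as a high-copy plasmid through its ColE1/pUC-type origin and selected with kanamycin. The single NeoR/KanR gene (aminoglycoside phosphotransferase from Tn5) sits behind both a bacterial bla-type promoter and the SV40 enhancer/early promoter and is terminated by the HSV TK polyadenylation signal. The same marker therefore gives kanamycin resistance in bacteria and can confer G418 resistance in transfected mammalian cells. An f1 origin is also present. The short large T antigen, ble and bGH poly(A) fragments in the annotation appear to be partial matches to backbone sequence rather than functional elements.

The expression cassette uses the human CMV immediate early enhancer and promoter to drive a transferrin receptor coding sequence, followed by the mTurquoise2 coding sequence and the SV40 polyadenylation signal. The catalogue lists the insert species as synthetic, but the feature annotation matches the coding region to human TFRC (transferrin receptor 1). mTurquoise2 is recorded as a C-terminal tag on the receptor, and a short gap between the two annotated coding regions is consistent with a linker. The 5′ cloning site is recorded as unknown.

The stated purpose is visualization of transferrin receptors in living cells. The fusion can serve as a cyan marker in colocalization studies alongside proteins tagged with spectrally distinct fluorophores.
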