Features (pLannotate 1.2.2; 15 found; start..end, strand, type, name):
     61..364     +  enhancer       CMV enhancer: human cytomegalovirus immediate early enhancer
    365..568     +  promoter       CMV promoter: human cytomegalovirus (CMV) immediate early promoter
    591..619     +  misc_feature   MCS (fragment): multiple cloning site
    626..2905    +  CDS            TFRC (sequence partly withheld): TFR1_HUMAN - Experimental evidence at protein level: Swiss-Prot protein existence level 1. (Microbial infection) Acts as a receptor for new-world arenaviruses: Guanarito, Junin and Machupo virus. From Homo sapiens (Human).
   2966..3685    +  CDS            mTurquoise2: enhanced monomeric variant of CFP (Goedhart et al., 2012) mammalian codon-optimized
   3702..3785    +  CDS            large T antigen (fragment): large T antigen from SV40 (simian virus 40)
   3808..3929    +  polyA_signal   SV40 poly(A) signal: SV40 polyadenylation signal
   3963..4391    -  rep_origin     f1 ori (sequence partly withheld): f1 bacteriophage origin of replication; arrow indicates direction of (+) strand synthesis
   4418..4522    +  promoter       AmpR promoter: bla
   4524..4881    +  promoter       SV40 promoter: SV40 enhancer and early promoter
   4916..5710    +  CDS            NeoR/KanR: aminoglycoside phosphotransferase from Tn5; aph(3')-II (or nptII); confers resistance to neomycin, kanamycin, and G418 (Geneticin®)
   5731..5883    +  CDS            ble (fragment): BLE_KLEPN - Experimental evidence at protein level: Swiss-Prot protein existence level 1. Binding protein with a strong affinity to the bleomycin family of antibiotics. Binds to CL990; an antimitotic-antibiotic compound. From Klebsiella pneumoniae.
   5942..5989    +  polyA_signal   HSV TK poly(A) signal: herpes simplex virus thymidine kinase polyadenylation signal (Cole and Stacy, 1985)
   6080..6096    -  polyA_signal   bGH poly(A) signal (fragment): bovine growth hormone polyadenylation signal
   6318..6906    +  rep_origin     ori: high-copy-number ColE1/pMB1/pBR322/pUC origin of replication
>Addgene plasmid #112953 | pTfR-mTurquoise2 | depositor full sequence | sequence record 213029 | Full Sequence
TAGTTATTAATAGTAATCAATTACGGGGTCATTAGTTCATAGCCCATATATGGAGTTCCGCGTTACATAA
CTTACGGTAAATGGCCCGCCTGGCTGACCGCCCAACGACCCCCGCCCATTGACGTCAATAATGACGTATG
TTCCCATAGTAACGCCAATAGGGACTTTCCATTGACGTCAATGGGTGGAGTATTTACGGTAAACTGCCCA
CTTGGCAGTACATCAAGTGTATCATATGCCAAGTACGCCCCCTATTGACGTCAATGACGGTAAATGGCCC
GCCTGGCATTATGCCCAGTACATGACCTTATGGGACTTTCCTACTTGGCAGTACATCTACGTATTAGTCA
TCGCTATTACCATGGTGATGCGGTTTTGGCAGTACATCAATGGGCGTGGATAGCGGTTTGACTCACGGGG
ATTTCCAAGTCTCCACCCCATTGACGTCAATGGGAGTTTGTTTTGGCACCAAAATCAACGGGACTTTCCA
AAATGTCGTAACAACTCCGCCCCATTGACGCAAATGGGCGGTAGGCGTGTACGGTGGGAGGTCTATATAA
GCAGAGCTGGTTTAGTGAACCGTCAGATCCGCTAGCGCTACCGGACTCAGATCTCGAGCGCCACCATGAT
GGATCAAGCTAGATCAGCATTCTCTAACTTGTTTGGTGGAGAACCATTGTCATATACCCGGTTCAGCCTG
GCTCGGCAAGTAGATGGCGATAACAGTCATGTGGAGATGAAACTTGCTGTAGATGAAGAAGAAAATGCTG
ACAATAACACAAAGGCCAATGTCACAAAACCAAAAAGGTGTAGTGGAAGTATCTGCTATGGGACTATTGC
TGTGATCGTCTTTTTCTTGATTGGATTTATGATTGGCTACTTGGGCTATTGTAAAGGGGTAGAACCAAAA
ACTGAGTGTGAGAGACTGGCAGGAACCGAGTCTCCAGTGAGGGAGGAGCCAGGAGAGGACTTCCCTGCAG
CACGTCGCTTATATTGGGATGACCTGAAGAGAAAGTTGTCGGAGAAACTGGACAGCACAGACTTCACCAG
CACCATCAAGCTGCTGAATGAAAATTCATATGTCCCTCGTGAGGCTGGATCTCAAAAAGATGAAAATCTT
GCGTTGTATGTTGAAAATCAATTTCGTGAATTTAAACTCAGCAAAGTCTGGCGTGATCAACATTTTGTTA
AGATTCAGGTCAAAGACAGCGCTCAAAACTCGGTGATCATAGTTGATAAGAACGGTAGACTTGTTTACCT
GGTGGAGAATCCTGGGGGTTATGTGGCGTATAGTAAGGCTGCAACAGTTACTGGTAAACTGGTCCATGCT
AATTTTGGTACTAAAAAAGATTTTGAGGATTTATACACTCCTGTGAATGGATCTATAGTGATTGTCAGAG
CAGGGAAAATCACCTTTGCAGAAAAGGTTGCAAATGCTGAAAGCTTAAATGCAATTGGTGTGTTGATATA
CATGGACCAGACTAAATTTCCCATTGTTAACGCAGAACTTTCATTCTTTGGACATGCTCATCTGGGGACA
GGTGACCCTTACACACCTGGATTCCCTTCCTTCAATCACACTCAGTTTCCACCATCTCGGTCATCAGGAT
TGCCTAATATACCTGTCCAGACAATCTCCAGAGCTGCTGCAGAAAAGCTGTTTGGGAATATGGAAGGAGA
CTGTCCCTCTGACTGGAAAACAGACTCTACATGTAGGATGGTAACCTCAGAAAGCAAGAATGTGAAGCTC
ACTGTGAGCAATGTGCTGAAAGAGATAAAAATTCTTAACATCTTTGGAGTTATTAAAGGCTTTGTAGAAC
CAGATCACTATGTTGTAGTTGGGGCCCAGAGAGATGCATGGGGCCCTGGAGCTGCAAAATCCGGTGTAGG
CACAGCTCTCCTATTGAAACTTGCCCAGATGTTCTCAGATATGGTCTTAAAAGATGGGTTTCAGCCCAGC
AGAAGCATTATCTTTGCCAGTTGGAGTGCTGGAGACTTTGGATCGGTTGGTGCCACTGAATGGCTAGAGG
GATACCTTTCGTCCCTGCATTTAAAGGCTTTCACTTATATTAATCTGGATAAAGCGGTTCTTGGTACCAG
CAACTTCAAGGTTTCTGCCAGCCCACTGTTGTATACGCTTATTGAGAAAACAATGCAAAATGTGAAGCAT
CCGGTTACTGGGCAATTTCTATATCAGGACAGCAACTGGGCCAGCAAAGTTGAGAAACTCACTTTAGACA
ATGCTGCTTTCCCTTTCCTTGCATATTCTGGAATCCCAGCAGTTTCTTTCTGTTTTTGCGAGGACACAGA
TTATCCTTATTTGGGTACCACCATGGACACCTATAAGGAACTGATTGAGAGGATTCCTGAGTTGAACAAA
GTGGCACGAGCAGCTGCAGAGGTCGCTGGTCAGTTCGTGATTAAACTAACCCATGATGTTGAATTGAAC
[444 nt withheld, positions 2450-2893]
GACAATGAGTTTTCAGAATTCGGCTCCACCGGCTCCACCGGCTCCACCGGCGCGGATCCACCGGTCGCCA
CCATGGTGAGCAAGGGCGAGGAGCTGTTCACCGGGGTGGTGCCCATCCTGGTCGAGCTGGACGGCGACGT
AAACGGCCACAAGTTCAGCGTGTCCGGCGAGGGCGAGGGCGATGCCACCTACGGCAAGCTGACCCTGAAG
TTCATCTGCACCACCGGCAAGCTGCCCGTGCCCTGGCCCACCCTCGTGACCACCCTGTCCTGGGGCGTGC
AGTGCTTCGCCCGCTACCCCGACCACATGAAGCAGCACGACTTCTTCAAGTCCGCCATGCCCGAAGGCTA
CGTCCAGGAGCGCACCATCTTCTTCAAGGACGACGGCAACTACAAGACCCGCGCCGAGGTGAAGTTCGAG
GGCGACACCCTGGTGAACCGCATCGAGCTGAAGGGCATCGACTTCAAGGAGGACGGCAACATCCTGGGGC
ACAAGCTGGAGTACAACTACTTTAGCGACAACGTCTATATCACCGCCGACAAGCAGAAGAACGGCATCAA
GGCCAACTTCAAGATCCGCCACAACATCGAGGACGGCGGCGTGCAGCTCGCCGACCACTACCAGCAGAAC
ACCCCCATCGGCGACGGCCCCGTGCTGCTGCCCGACAACCACTACCTGAGCACCCAGTCCAAGCTGAGCA
AAGACCCCAACGAGAAGCGCGATCACATGGTCCTGCTGGAGTTCGTGACCGCCGCCGGGATCACTCTCGG
CATGGACGAGCTGTACAAGTAAAGCGGCCGCGACTCTAGATCATAATCAGCCATACCACATTTGTAGAGG
TTTTACTTGCTTTAAAAAACCTCCCACACCTCCCCCTGAACCTGAAACATAAAATGAATGCAATTGTTGT
TGTTAACTTGTTTATTGCAGCTTATAATGGTTACAAATAAAGCAATAGCATCACAAATTTCACAAATAAA
GCATTTTTTTCACTGCATTCTAGTTGTGGTTTGTCCAAACTCATCAATGTATCTTAAGGCGTAAATTGTA
AGCGTTAATATTTTGTTAAAATTCGCGTTAAATTTTTGTTAAATCAGCTCATTTTTTAACCAATAGGCCG
AAATCGGCAAAATCCCTTATAAATCAAAAGAATAGACCGAGATAGGGT
[37 nt withheld, positions 4062-4098]
AAAGAACGTGGACTCCAACGTCAAAGG
[49 nt withheld, positions 4126-4174]
T
[91 nt withheld, positions 4176-4266]
G
[124 nt withheld, positions 4268-4391]
CAGGTGGCACTTTTCGGGGAAATGTGCGCGGAACCCCTATTTGTTTATTTTTCTAAATACATTCAAATAT
GTATCCGCTCATGAGACAATAACCCTGATAAATGCTTCAATAATATTGAAAAAGGAAGAGTCCTGAGGCG
GAAAGAACCAGCTGTGGAATGTGTGTCAGTTAGGGTGTGGAAAGTCCCCAGGCTCCCCAGCAGGCAGAAG
TATGCAAAGCATGCATCTCAATTAGTCAGCAACCAGGTGTGGAAAGTCCCCAGGCTCCCCAGCAGGCAGA
AGTATGCAAAGCATGCATCTCAATTAGTCAGCAACCATAGTCCCGCCCCTAACTCCGCCCATCCCGCCCC
TAACTCCGCCCAGTTCCGCCCATTCTCCGCCCCATGGCTGACTAATTTTTTTTATTTATGCAGAGGCCGA
GGCCGCCTCGGCCTCTGAGCTATTCCAGAAGTAGTGAGGAGGCTTTTTTGGAGGCCTAGGCTTTTGCAAA
GATCGATCAAGAGACAGGATGAGGATCGTTTCGCATGATTGAACAAGATGGATTGCACGCAGGTTCTCCG
GCCGCTTGGGTGGAGAGGCTATTCGGCTATGACTGGGCACAACAGACAATCGGCTGCTCTGATGCCGCCG
TGTTCCGGCTGTCAGCGCAGGGGCGCCCGGTTCTTTTTGTCAAGACCGACCTGTCCGGTGCCCTGAATGA
ACTGCAAGACGAGGCAGCGCGGCTATCGTGGCTGGCCACGACGGGCGTTCCTTGCGCAGCTGTGCTCGAC
GTTGTCACTGAAGCGGGAAGGGACTGGCTGCTATTGGGCGAAGTGCCGGGGCAGGATCTCCTGTCATCTC
ACCTTGCTCCTGCCGAGAAAGTATCCATCATGGCTGATGCAATGCGGCGGCTGCATACGCTTGATCCGGC
TACCTGCCCATTCGACCACCAAGCGAAACATCGCATCGAGCGAGCACGTACTCGGATGGAAGCCGGTCTT
GTCGATCAGGATGATCTGGACGAAGAGCATCAGGGGCTCGCGCCAGCCGAACTGTTCGCCAGGCTCAAGG
CGAGCATGCCCGACGGCGAGGATCTCGTCGTGACCCATGGCGATGCCTGCTTGCCGAATATCATGGTGGA
AAATGGCCGCTTTTCTGGATTCATCGACTGTGGCCGGCTGGGTGTGGCGGACCGCTATCAGGACATAGCG
TTGGCTACCCGTGATATTGCTGAAGAGCTTGGCGGCGAATGGGCTGACCGCTTCCTCGTGCTTTACGGTA
TCGCCGCTCCCGATTCGCAGCGCATCGCCTTCTATCGCCTTCTTGACGAGTTCTTCTGAGCGGGACTCTG
GGGTTCGAAATGACCGACCAAGCGACGCCCAACCTGCCATCACGAGATTTCGATTCCACCGCCGCCTTCT
ATGAAAGGTTGGGCTTCGGAATCGTTTTCCGGGACGCCGGCTGGATGATCCTCCAGCGCGGGGATCTCAT
GCTGGAGTTCTTCGCCCACCCTAGGGGGAGGCTAACTGAAACACGGAAGGAGACAATACCGGAAGGAACC
CGCGCTATGACGGCAATAAAAAGACAGAATAAAACGCACGGTGTTGGGTCGTTTGTTCATAAACGCGGGG
TTCGGTCCCAGGGCTGGCACTCTGTCGATACCCCACCGAGACCCCATTGGGGCCAATACGCCCGCGTTTC
TTCCTTTTCCCCACCCCACCCCCCAAGTTCGGGTGAAGGCCCAGGGCTCGCAGCCAACGTCGGGGCGGCA
GGCCCTGCCATAGCCTCAGGTTACTCATATATACTTTAGATTGATTTAAAACTTCATTTTTAATTTAAAA
GGATCTAGGTGAAGATCCTTTTTGATAATCTCATGACCAAAATCCCTTAACGTGAGTTTTCGTTCCACTG
AGCGTCAGACCCCGTAGAAAAGATCAAAGGATCTTCTTGAGATCCTTTTTTTCTGCGCGTAATCTGCTGC
TTGCAAACAAAAAAACCACCGCTACCAGCGGTGGTTTGTTTGCCGGATCAAGAGCTACCAACTCTTTTTC
CGAAGGTAACTGGCTTCAGCAGAGCGCAGATACCAAATACTGTCCTTCTAGTGTAGCCGTAGTTAGGCCA
CCACTTCAAGAACTCTGTAGCACCGCCTACATACCTCGCTCTGCTAATCCTGTTACCAGTGGCTGCTGCC
AGTGGCGATAAGTCGTGTCTTACCGGGTTGGACTCAAGACGATAGTTACCGGATAAGGCGCAGCGGTCGG
GCTGAACGGGGGGTTCGTGCACACAGCCCAGCTTGGAGCGAACGACCTACACCGAACTGAGATACCTACA
GCGTGAGCTATGAGAAAGCGCCACGCTTCCCGAAGGGAGAAAGGCGGACAGGTATCCGGTAAGCGGCAGG
GTCGGAACAGGAGAGCGCACGAGGGAGCTTCCAGGGGGAAACGCCTGGTATCTTTATAGTCCTGTCGGGT
TTCGCCACCTCTGACTTGAGCGTCGATTTTTGTGATGCTCGTCAGGGGGGCGGAGCCTATGGAAAAACGC
CAGCAACGCGGCCTTTTTACGGTTCCTGGCCTTTTGCTGGCCTTTTGCTCACATGTTCTTTCCTGCGTTA
TCCCCTGATTCTGTGGATAACCGTATTACCGCCATGCAT
