Features (pLannotate 1.2.2; 15 found; start..end, strand, type, name):
     61..364     +  enhancer       CMV enhancer: human cytomegalovirus immediate early enhancer
    365..568     +  promoter       CMV promoter: human cytomegalovirus (CMV) immediate early promoter
    591..619     +  misc_feature   MCS (fragment): multiple cloning site
    626..2905    +  CDS            TFRC (sequence partly withheld): TFR1_HUMAN - Experimental evidence at protein level: Swiss-Prot protein existence level 1. (Microbial infection) Acts as a receptor for new-world arenaviruses: Guanarito, Junin and Machupo virus. From Homo sapiens (Human).
   2966..3685    +  CDS            mTurquoise2: enhanced monomeric variant of CFP (Goedhart et al., 2012) mammalian codon-optimized
   3702..3785    +  CDS            large T antigen (fragment): large T antigen from SV40 (simian virus 40)
   3808..3929    +  polyA_signal   SV40 poly(A) signal: SV40 polyadenylation signal
   3963..4391    -  rep_origin     f1 ori (sequence partly withheld): f1 bacteriophage origin of replication; arrow indicates direction of (+) strand synthesis
   4418..4522    +  promoter       AmpR promoter: bla
   4524..4881    +  promoter       SV40 promoter: SV40 enhancer and early promoter
   4916..5710    +  CDS            NeoR/KanR: aminoglycoside phosphotransferase from Tn5; aph(3')-II (or nptII); confers resistance to neomycin, kanamycin, and G418 (Geneticin®)
   5731..5883    +  CDS            ble (fragment): BLE_KLEPN - Experimental evidence at protein level: Swiss-Prot protein existence level 1. Binding protein with a strong affinity to the bleomycin family of antibiotics. Binds to CL990; an antimitotic-antibiotic compound. From Klebsiella pneumoniae.
   5942..5989    +  polyA_signal   HSV TK poly(A) signal: herpes simplex virus thymidine kinase polyadenylation signal (Cole and Stacy, 1985)
   6080..6096    -  polyA_signal   bGH poly(A) signal (fragment): bovine growth hormone polyadenylation signal
   6318..6906    +  rep_origin     ori: high-copy-number ColE1/pMB1/pBR322/pUC origin of replication
>Addgene plasmid #112953 | pTfR-mTurquoise2 | addgene full sequence | sequence record 223490 | Addgene NGS Result
TAGTTATTAATAGTAATCAATTACGGGGTCATTAGTTCATAGCCCATATATGGAGTTCCGCGTTACATAA
CTTACGGTAAATGGCCCGCCTGGCTGACCGCCCAACGACCCCCGCCCATTGACGTCAATAATGACGTATG
TTCCCATAGTAACGCCAATAGGGACTTTCCATTGACGTCAATGGGTGGAGTATTTACGGTAAACTGCCCA
CTTGGCAGTACATCAAGTGTATCATATGCCAAGTACGCCCCCTATTGACGTCAATGACGGTAAATGGCCC
GCCTGGCATTATGCCCAGTACATGACCTTATGGGACTTTCCTACTTGGCAGTACATCTACGTATTAGTCA
TCGCTATTACCATGGTGATGCGGTTTTGGCAGTACATCAATGGGCGTGGATAGCGGTTTGACTCACGGGG
ATTTCCAAGTCTCCACCCCATTGACGTCAATGGGAGTTTGTTTTGGCACCAAAATCAACGGGACTTTCCA
AAATGTCGTAACAACTCCGCCCCATTGACGCAAATGGGCGGTAGGCGTGTACGGTGGGAGGTCTATATAA
GCAGAGCTGGTTTAGTGAACCGTCAGATCCGCTAGCGCTACCGGACTCAGATCTCGAGCGCCACCATGAT
GGATCAAGCTAGATCAGCATTCTCTAACTTGTTTGGTGGAGAACCATTGTCATATACCCGGTTCAGCCTG
GCTCGGCAAGTAGATGGCGATAACAGTCATGTGGAGATGAAACTTGCTGTAGATGAAGAAGAAAATGCTG
ACAATAACACAAAGGCCAATGTCACAAAACCAAAAAGGTGTAGTGGAAGTATCTGCTATGGGACTATTGC
TGTGATCGTCTTTTTCTTGATTGGATTTATGATTGGCTACTTGGGCTATTGTAAAGGGGTAGAACCAAAA
ACTGAGTGTGAGAGACTGGCAGGAACCGAGTCTCCAGTGAGGGAGGAGCCAGGAGAGGACTTCCCTGCAG
CACGTCGCTTATATTGGGATGACCTGAAGAGAAAGTTGTCGGAGAAACTGGACAGCACAGACTTCACCAG
CACCATCAAGCTGCTGAATGAAAATTCATATGTCCCTCGTGAGGCTGGATCTCAAAAAGATGAAAATCTT
GCGTTGTATGTTGAAAATCAATTTCGTGAATTTAAACTCAGCAAAGTCTGGCGTGATCAACATTTTGTTA
AGATTCAGGTCAAAGACAGCGCTCAAAACTCGGTGATCATAGTTGATAAGAACGGTAGACTTGTTTACCT
GGTGGAGAATCCTGGGGGTTATGTGGCGTATAGTAAGGCTGCAACAGTTACTGGTAAACTGGTCCATGCT
AATTTTGGTACTAAAAAAGATTTTGAGGATTTATACACTCCTGTGAATGGATCTATAGTGATTGTCAGAG
CAGGGAAAATCACCTTTGCAGAAAAGGTTGCAAATGCTGAAAGCTTAAATGCAATTGGTGTGTTGATATA
CATGGACCAGACTAAATTTCCCATTGTTAACGCAGAACTTTCATTCTTTGGACATGCTCATCTGGGGACA
GGTGACCCTTACACACCTGGATTCCCTTCCTTCAACCACACTCAGTTTCCACCATCTCGGTCATCAGGAT
TGCCTAATATACCTGTCCAGACAATCTCCAGAGCTGCTGCAGAAAAGCTGTTTGGGAATATGGAAGGAGA
CTGTCCCTCTGACTGGAAAACAGACTCTACATGTAGGATGGTAACCTCAGAAAGCAAGAATGTGAAGCTC
ACTGTGAGCAATGTGCTGAAAGAGATAAAAATTCTTAACATCTTTGGAGTTATTAAAGGCTTTGTAGAAC
CAGATCACTATGTTGTAGTTGGGGCCCAGAGAGATGCATGGGGCCCTGGAGCTGCAAAATCCGGTGTAGG
CACAGCTCTCCTATTGAAACTTGCCCAGATGTTCTCAGATATGGTCTTAAAAGATGGGTTTCAGCCCAGC
AGAAGCATTATCTTTGCCAGTTGGAGTGCTGGAGACTTTGGATCGGTTGGTGCCACTGAATGGCTAGAGG
GATACCTTTCGTCCCTGCATTTAAAGGCTTTCACTTATATTAATCTGGATAAAGCGGTTCTTGGTACCAG
CAACTTCAAGGTTTCTGCCAGCCCACTGTTGTATACGCTTATTGAGAAAACAATGCAAAATGTGAAGCAT
CCGGTTACTGGGCAATTTCTATATCAGGACAGCAACTGGGCCAGCAAAGTTGAGAAACTCACTTTAGACA
ATGCTGCTTTCCCTTTCCTTGCATATTCTGGAATCCCAGCAGTTTCTTTCTGTTTTTGCGAGGACACAGA
TTATCCTTATTTGGGTACCACCATGGACACCTATAAGGAACTGATTGAGAGGATTCCTGAGTTGAACAAA
GTGGCACGAGCAGCTGCAGAGGTCGCTGGTCAGTTCGTGATTAAACTAACCCATGATGTTGAATTGAAC
[444 nt withheld, positions 2450-2893]
GACAATGAGTTTTCAGAATTCGGCTCCACCGGCTCCACCGGCTCCACCGGCGCGGATCCACCGGTCGCCA
CCATGGTGAGCAAGGGCGAGGAGCTGTTCACCGGGGTGGTGCCCATCCTGGTCGAGCTGGACGGCGACGT
AAACGGCCACAAGTTCAGCGTGTCCGGCGAGGGCGAGGGCGATGCCACCTACGGCAAGCTGACCCTGAAG
TTCATCTGCACCACCGGCAAGCTGCCCGTGCCCTGGCCCACCCTCGTGACCACCCTGTCCTGGGGCGTGC
AGTGCTTCGCCCGCTACCCCGACCACATGAAGCAGCACGACTTCTTCAAGTCCGCCATGCCCGAAGGCTA
CGTCCAGGAGCGCACCATCTTCTTCAAGGACGACGGCAACTACAAGACCCGCGCCGAGGTGAAGTTCGAG
GGCGACACCCTGGTGAACCGCATCGAGCTGAAGGGCATCGACTTCAAGGAGGACGGCAACATCCTGGGGC
ACAAGCTGGAGTACAACTACTTTAGCGACAACGTCTATATCACCGCCGACAAGCAGAAGAACGGCATCAA
GGCCAACTTCAAGATCCGCCACAACATCGAGGACGGCGGCGTGCAGCTCGCCGACCACTACCAGCAGAAC
ACCCCCATCGGCGACGGCCCCGTGCTGCTGCCCGACAACCACTACCTGAGCACCCAGTCCAAGCTGAGCA
AAGACCCCAACGAGAAGCGCGATCACATGGTCCTGCTGGAGTTCGTGACCGCCGCCGGGATCACTCTCGG
CATGGACGAGCTGTACAAGTAAAGCGGCCGCGACTCTAGATCATAATCAGCCATACCACATTTGTAGAGG
TTTTACTTGCTTTAAAAAACCTCCCACACCTCCCCCTGAACCTGAAACATAAAATGAATGCAATTGTTGT
TGTTAACTTGTTTATTGCAGCTTATAATGGTTACAAATAAAGCAATAGCATCACAAATTTCACAAATAAA
GCATTTTTTTCACTGCATTCTAGTTGTGGTTTGTCCAAACTCATCAATGTATCTTAAGGCGTAAATTGTA
AGCGTTAATATTTTGTTAAAATTCGCGTTAAATTTTTGTTAAATCAGCTCATTTTTTAACCAATAGGCCG
AAATCGGCAAAATCCCTTATAAATCAAAAGAATAGACCGAGATAGGGT
[37 nt withheld, positions 4062-4098]
AAAGAACGTGGACTCCAACGTCAAAGG
[49 nt withheld, positions 4126-4174]
T
[91 nt withheld, positions 4176-4266]
G
[124 nt withheld, positions 4268-4391]
CAGGTGGCACTTTTCGGGGAAATGTGCGCGGAACCCCTATTTGTTTATTTTTCTAAATACATTCAAATAT
GTATCCGCTCATGAGACAATAACCCTGATAAATGCTTCAATAATATTGAAAAAGGAAGAGTCCTGAGGCG
GAAAGAACCAGCTGTGGAATGTGTGTCAGTTAGGGTGTGGAAAGTCCCCAGGCTCCCCAGCAGGCAGAAG
TATGCAAAGCATGCATCTCAATTAGTCAGCAACCAGGTGTGGAAAGTCCCCAGGCTCCCCAGCAGGCAGA
AGTATGCAAAGCATGCATCTCAATTAGTCAGCAACCATAGTCCCGCCCCTAACTCCGCCCATCCCGCCCC
TAACTCCGCCCAGTTCCGCCCATTCTCCGCCCCATGGCTGACTAATTTTTTTTATTTATGCAGAGGCCGA
GGCCGCCTCGGCCTCTGAGCTATTCCAGAAGTAGTGAGGAGGCTTTTTTGGAGGCCTAGGCTTTTGCAAA
GATCGATCAAGAGACAGGATGAGGATCGTTTCGCATGATTGAACAAGATGGATTGCACGCAGGTTCTCCG
GCCGCTTGGGTGGAGAGGCTATTCGGCTATGACTGGGCACAACAGACAATCGGCTGCTCTGATGCCGCCG
TGTTCCGGCTGTCAGCGCAGGGGCGCCCGGTTCTTTTTGTCAAGACCGACCTGTCCGGTGCCCTGAATGA
ACTGCAAGACGAGGCAGCGCGGCTATCGTGGCTGGCCACGACGGGCGTTCCTTGCGCAGCTGTGCTCGAC
GTTGTCACTGAAGCGGGAAGGGACTGGCTGCTATTGGGCGAAGTGCCGGGGCAGGATCTCCTGTCATCTC
ACCTTGCTCCTGCCGAGAAAGTATCCATCATGGCTGATGCAATGCGGCGGCTGCATACGCTTGATCCGGC
TACCTGCCCATTCGACCACCAAGCGAAACATCGCATCGAGCGAGCACGTACTCGGATGGAAGCCGGTCTT
GTCGATCAGGATGATCTGGACGAAGAGCATCAGGGGCTCGCGCCAGCCGAACTGTTCGCCAGGCTCAAGG
CGAGCATGCCCGACGGCGAGGATCTCGTCGTGACCCATGGCGATGCCTGCTTGCCGAATATCATGGTGGA
AAATGGCCGCTTTTCTGGATTCATCGACTGTGGCCGGCTGGGTGTGGCGGACCGCTATCAGGACATAGCG
TTGGCTACCCGTGATATTGCTGAAGAGCTTGGCGGCGAATGGGCTGACCGCTTCCTCGTGCTTTACGGTA
TCGCCGCTCCCGATTCGCAGCGCATCGCCTTCTATCGCCTTCTTGACGAGTTCTTCTGAGCGGGACTCTG
GGGTTCGAAATGACCGACCAAGCGACGCCCAACCTGCCATCACGAGATTTCGATTCCACCGCCGCCTTCT
ATGAAAGGTTGGGCTTCGGAATCGTTTTCCGGGACGCCGGCTGGATGATCCTCCAGCGCGGGGATCTCAT
GCTGGAGTTCTTCGCCCACCCTAGGGGGAGGCTAACTGAAACACGGAAGGAGACAATACCGGAAGGAACC
CGCGCTATGACGGCAATAAAAAGACAGAATAAAACGCACGGTGTTGGGTCGTTTGTTCATAAACGCGGGG
TTCGGTCCCAGGGCTGGCACTCTGTCGATACCCCACCGAGACCCCATTGGGGCCAATACGCCCGCGTTTC
TTCCTTTTCCCCACCCCACCCCCCAAGTTCGGGTGAAGGCCCAGGGCTCGCAGCCAACGTCGGGGCGGCA
GGCCCTGCCATAGCCTCAGGTTACTCATATATACTTTAGATTGATTTAAAACTTCATTTTTAATTTAAAA
GGATCTAGGTGAAGATCCTTTTTGATAATCTCATGACCAAAATCCCTTAACGTGAGTTTTCGTTCCACTG
AGCGTCAGACCCCGTAGAAAAGATCAAAGGATCTTCTTGAGATCCTTTTTTTCTGCGCGTAATCTGCTGC
TTGCAAACAAAAAAACCACCGCTACCAGCGGTGGTTTGTTTGCCGGATCAAGAGCTACCAACTCTTTTTC
CGAAGGTAACTGGCTTCAGCAGAGCGCAGATACCAAATACTGTTCTTCTAGTGTAGCCGTAGTTAGGCCA
CCACTTCAAGAACTCTGTAGCACCGCCTACATACCTCGCTCTGCTAATCCTGTTACCAGTGGCTGCTGCC
AGTGGCGATAAGTCGTGTCTTACCGGGTTGGACTCAAGACGATAGTTACCGGATAAGGCGCAGCGGTCGG
GCTGAACGGGGGGTTCGTGCACACAGCCCAGCTTGGAGCGAACGACCTACACCGAACTGAGATACCTACA
GCGTGAGCTATGAGAAAGCGCCACGCTTCCCGAAGGGAGAAAGGCGGACAGGTATCCGGTAAGCGGCAGG
GTCGGAACAGGAGAGCGCACGAGGGAGCTTCCAGGGGGAAACGCCTGGTATCTTTATAGTCCTGTCGGGT
TTCGCCACCTCTGACTTGAGCGTCGATTTTTGTGATGCTCGTCAGGGGGGCGGAGCCTATGGAAAAACGC
CAGCAACGCGGCCTTTTTACGGTTCCTGGCCTTTTGCTGGCCTTTTGCTCACATGTTCTTTCCTGCGTTA
TCCCCTGATTCTGTGGATAACCGTATTACCGCCATGCAT
